Addgene plasmid #201676: pRN3P_T3_ABE8e_IVT
Purpose: Plasmid to be used as DNA template for in vitro RNA transcription of the ABE8e base editor (A to G) by T3 RNA polymerase. The plasmid contains optimised 5'UTR and 3'UTR to improve protein expression.
Depositing lab: Timo Otonkoski. Depositing organization: University of Helsinki. Publication: Genetic and functional correction of argininosuccinate lyase deficiency using CRISPR adenine base editors. Jalil S, Keskinen T, Juutila J, Sartori Maldonado R, Euro L, Suomalainen A, Lapatto R, Kuuluvainen E, Hietakangas V, Otonkoski T, Hyvonen ME, Wartiovaara K. Am J Hum Genet. 2024 Apr 4;111(4):714-728. doi: 10.1016/j.ajhg.2024.03.004. PubMed 38579669.
Backbone
  Vector backbone: pRN3P
  Backbone manufacturer: Torres-Padilla et al., 2007
  Backbone size w/o insert (bp): 3202
  Total vector size (bp): 8054
  Vector type: CRISPR ; Vector for in-vitro transcription
Growth in bacteria
  Bacterial resistance: Ampicillin, 100 μg/mL
  Growth temperature: 37°C
  Growth strain: DH5alpha
  Growth instructions: Grow solid and liquid cultures at 30°C if there are issues with plasmid stability.
  Copy number: High Copy
Gene/Insert
  Gene/Insert name: ecTadA(8e)-nSpCas9 (alt name: Adenine Base Editor 8e)
  Insert size (bp): 4852
  Promoter: T3 promoter
  Cloning method: Gibson Cloning
  Sequencing primers: 5′ cagctatgaccatgattacgcc; 3′ gactcactatagggcgaattgg
Resource information
  A portion of this plasmid was derived from a plasmid made by: ABE8e was a gift from David Liu (Addgene plasmid # 138489 ; http://n2t.net/addgene:138489 ; RRID:Addgene_138489). The in-vitro transcription backbone was published by Torres-Padilla et al., 2007.
Terms and licenses: Academic/Nonprofit Terms; Industry Terms: Not Available to Industry
Depositor comments: Phage-assisted evolution of an adenine base editor with improved Cas domain compatibility and activity. Richter MF, Zhao KT, Eton E, Lapinaite A, Newby GA, Thuronyi BW, Wilson C, Koblan LW, Zeng J, Bauer DE, Doudna JA and Liu DR. Nat Biotechnol (2020) 10.1038/s41587-020-0453-z Please note that the Addgene NGS result has ambiguous bases in the 3'UTR due to difficulty sequencing through the poly A region.
How to cite: pRN3P_T3_ABE8e_IVT was a gift from Timo Otonkoski (Addgene plasmid # 201676 ; http://n2t.net/addgene:201676 ; RRID:Addgene_201676)
