[The description below was written by a language model from this plasmid's Addgene catalogue record and pLannotate feature annotations shown in this document.]
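Description:
pRN3P_T3_ABE8e_IVT is a bacterial plasmid built on the pRN3P in vitro transcription backbone. It serves as a DNA template for making mRNA that encodes the adenine base editor ABE8e, rather than for direct expression in cells. It is propagated in E. coli from a high-copy ColE1/pUC-type origin under ampicillin selection (AmpR with its own bla promoter). The backbone also carries pBluescript-style remnants: an f1 origin, lacZα and lacI fragments, the lac promoter/operator with a CAP site, and a T7 promoter at the far end of the cassette pointing back toward it. The catalogue lists a total size of 8,054 bp, while both sequence records are 7,995 nt. The depositor notes that the NGS read has ambiguous bases in the 3'UTR because the poly(A) region was hard to sequence.

The payload is a single transcription unit driven by the bacteriophage T3 promoter. Downstream of the promoter lies the Xenopus laevis β-globin 5'UTR, which acts as a translational enhancer, followed by the ecTadA(8e)-nSpCas9 open reading frame and then the Xenopus β-globin 3'UTR with the poly(A) stretch. The annotation software splits the coding region into an E. coli tadA-derived deaminase domain and two adjoining Streptococcus pyogenes Cas9 segments, the N-terminal one carrying the D10A mutation. This matches the Cas9 nickase named in the insert, even though the automated label reads "dCas9". The evolved TadA domain deaminates adenosine in the DNA strand exposed by guide RNA binding, giving A-to-G conversion. No guide RNA cassette is annotated, so the guide must be supplied separately. The UTRs are described as optimised to improve protein expression from the transcribed RNA. The associated publication used adenine base editors to correct argininosuccinate lyase deficiency.
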