Features (pLannotate 1.2.2; 17 found; start..end, strand, type, name):
     66..84      -  promoter       T7 promoter: promoter for bacteriophage T7 RNA polymerase
     87..244     +  CDS            lacZα (fragment): LacZα fragment of β-galactosidase; lacZ fragment
    276..704     -  rep_origin     f1 ori (sequence partly withheld): f1 bacteriophage origin of replication; arrow indicates direction of (+) strand synthesis
    731..835     +  promoter       AmpR promoter: bla
    836..1696    +  CDS            AmpR: β-lactamase; bla; confers resistance to ampicillin, carbenicillin, and related antibiotics
   1867..2455    +  rep_origin     ori: high-copy-number ColE1/pMB1/pBR322/pUC origin of replication
   2638..2730    +  CDS            lacI (fragment): lac repressor; lacI; The lac repressor binds to the lac operator to inhibit transcription in E. coli. This inhibition can be relieved by adding lactose or isopropyl-β-D-thiogalactopyranoside (IPTG).
   2743..2764    +  protein_bind   CAP binding site: CAP binding activates transcription in the presence of cAMP. E. coli catabolite activator protein
   2779..2809    +  promoter       lac promoter: promoter for the E. coli lac operon
   2817..2833    +  protein_bind   lac operator: The lac repressor binds to the lac operator to inhibit transcription in E. coli. This inhibition can be relieved by adding lactose or isopropyl-β-D-thiogalactopyranoside (IPTG). lac repressor encoded by lacI
   2878..2896    +  promoter       T3 promoter: promoter for bacteriophage T3 RNA polymerase
   2921..2963    +  5'UTR          Xenopus globin 5'-UTR: translational enhancer from the 5'-UTR of the major beta-globin gene of Xenopus laevis
   2971..2988    -  misc_feature   MCS (fragment): pBluescript multiple cloning site
   3059..3550    +  CDS            tadA: TADA_ECOLI - Also known as yfhC. Experimental evidence at protein level: Swiss-Prot protein existence level 1. Catalyzes the deamination of adenosine to inosine at the wobble position 34 of tRNA(Arg2). Essential for cell viability. From Escherichia coli (strain K12).
   3653..5254    +  CDS            dCas9(N): N-terminal portion of catalytically inactive Streptococcus pyogenes dCas9 carrying the D10A mutation (Zetsche et al., 2015)
   5255..7749    +  CDS            Cas9(C) (fragment): C-terminal portion of Streptococcus pyogenes Cas9 (Zetsche et al., 2015)
   7853..7978    +  3'UTR          Xenopus globin 3'-UTR: 3'-UTR of the major beta-globin gene of Xenopus laevis
>Addgene plasmid #201676 | pRN3P_T3_ABE8e_IVT | depositor full sequence | sequence record 402875 | Depositor Sequence
AAAAAAAAAAAAAAACCCCCCCCCCCCCCCCCCTGCAGGGCCAAGTCGGCCGGTACCCAATTCGCCCTAT
AGTGAGTCGTATTACAATTCACTGGCCGTCGTTTTACAACGTCGTGACTGGGAAAACCCTGGCGTTACCC
AACTTAATCGCCTTGCAGCACATCCCCCTTTCGCCAGCTGGCGTAATAGCGAAGAGGCCCGCACCGATCG
CCCTTCCCAACAGTTGCGCAGCCTGAATGGCGAATGGCAAATTGTAAGCGTTAATATTTTGTTAAAATTC
GCGTTAAATTTTTGTTAAATCAGCTCATTTTTTAACCAATAGGCCGAAATCGGCAAAATCCCTTATAAAT
CAAAAGAATAGACCGAGATAGGGT
[37 nt withheld, positions 375-411]
AAAGAACGTGGACTCCAACGTCAAAGG
[49 nt withheld, positions 439-487]
T
[91 nt withheld, positions 489-579]
G
[124 nt withheld, positions 581-704]
CAGGTGGCACTTTTCGGGGAAATGTGCGCGGAACCCCTATTTGTTTATTTTTCTAAATACATTCAAATAT
GTATCCGCTCATGAGACAATAACCCTGATAAATGCTTCAATAATATTGAAAAAGGAAGAGTATGAGTATT
CAACATTTCCGTGTCGCCCTTATTCCCTTTTTTGCGGCATTTTGCCTTCCTGTTTTTGCTCACCCAGAAA
CGCTGGTGAAAGTAAAAGATGCTGAAGATCAGTTGGGTGCACGAGTGGGTTACATCGAACTGGATCTCAA
CAGCGGTAAGATCCTTGAGAGTTTTCGCCCCGAAGAACGTTTTCCAATGATGAGCACTTTTAAAGTTCTG
CTATGTGGCGCGGTATTATCCCGTATTGACGCCGGGCAAGAGCAACTCGGTCGCCGCATACACTATTCTC
AGAATGACTTGGTTGAGTACTCACCAGTCACAGAAAAGCATCTTACGGATGGCATGACAGTAAGAGAATT
ATGCAGTGCTGCCATAACCATGAGTGATAACACTGCGGCCAACTTACTTCTGACAACGATCGGAGGACCG
AAGGAGCTAACCGCTTTTTTGCACAACATGGGGGATCATGTAACTCGCCTTGATCGTTGGGAACCGGAGC
TGAATGAAGCCATACCAAACGACGAGCGTGACACCACGATGCCTGTAGCAATGGCAACAACGTTGCGCAA
ACTATTAACTGGCGAACTACTTACTCTAGCTTCCCGGCAACAATTAATAGACTGGATGGAGGCGGATAAA
GTTGCAGGACCACTTCTGCGCTCGGCCCTTCCGGCTGGCTGGTTTATTGCTGATAAATCTGGAGCCGGTG
AGCGTGGGTCTCGCGGTATCATTGCAGCACTGGGGCCAGATGGTAAGCCCTCCCGTATCGTAGTTATCTA
CACGACGGGGAGTCAGGCAACTATGGATGAACGAAATAGACAGATCGCTGAGATAGGTGCCTCACTGATT
AAGCATTGGTAACTGTCAGACCAAGTTTACTCATATATACTTTAGATTGATTTAAAACTTCATTTTTAAT
TTAAAAGGATCTAGGTGAAGATCCTTTTTGATAATCTCATGACCAAAATCCCTTAACGTGAGTTTTCGTT
CCACTGAGCGTCAGACCCCGTAGAAAAGATCAAAGGATCTTCTTGAGATCCTTTTTTTCTGCGCGTAATC
TGCTGCTTGCAAACAAAAAAACCACCGCTACCAGCGGTGGTTTGTTTGCCGGATCAAGAGCTACCAACTC
TTTTTCCGAAGGTAACTGGCTTCAGCAGAGCGCAGATACCAAATACTGTTCTTCTAGTGTAGCCGTAGTT
AGGCCACCACTTCAAGAACTCTGTAGCACCGCCTACATACCTCGCTCTGCTAATCCTGTTACCAGTGGCT
GCTGCCAGTGGCGATAAGTCGTGTCTTACCGGGTTGGACTCAAGACGATAGTTACCGGATAAGGCGCAGC
GGTCGGGCTGAACGGGGGGTTCGTGCACACAGCCCAGCTTGGAGCGAACGACCTACACCGAACTGAGATA
CCTACAGCGTGAGCTATGAGAAAGCGCCACGCTTCCCGAAGGGAGAAAGGCGGACAGGTATCCGGTAAGC
GGCAGGGTCGGAACAGGAGAGCGCACGAGGGAGCTTCCAGGGGGAAACGCCTGGTATCTTTATAGTCCTG
TCGGGTTTCGCCACCTCTGACTTGAGCGTCGATTTTTGTGATGCTCGTCAGGGGGGCGGAGCCTATGGAA
AAACGCCAGCAACGCGGCCTTTTTACGGTTCCTGGCCTTTTGCTGGCCTTTTGCTCACATGTTCTTTCCT
GCGTTATCCCCTGATTCTGTGGATAACCGTATTACCGCCTTTGAGTGAGCTGATACCGCTCGCCGCAGCC
GAACGACCGAGCGCAGCGAGTCAGTGAGCGAGGAAGCGGAAGAGCGCCCAATACGCAAACCGCCTCTCCC
CGCGCGTTGGCCGATTCATTAATGCAGCTGGCACGACAGGTTTCCCGACTGGAAAGCGGGCAGTGAGCGC
AACGCAATTAATGTGAGTTAGCTCACTCATTAGGCACCCCAGGCTTTACACTTTATGCTTCCGGCTCGTA
TGTTGTGTGGAATTGTGAGCGGATAACAATTTCACACAGGAAACAGCTATGACCATGATTACGCCAAGCT
CGAAATTAACCCTCACTAAAGGGAACAAAAGCTGGAGCTAAGCTTGCTTGTTCTTTTTGCAGAAGCTCAG
AATAAACGCTCAACTTTGGCAGATCTGAATTCCTGCAGCCCGGGATCCACAGCCACCATGAAACGGACAG
CCGACGGAAGCGAGTTCGAGTCACCAAAGAAGAAGCGGAAAGTCTCTGAGGTGGAGTTTTCCCACGAGTA
CTGGATGAGACATGCCCTGACCCTGGCCAAGAGGGCACGGGATGAGAGGGAGGTGCCTGTGGGAGCCGTG
CTGGTGCTGAACAATAGAGTGATCGGCGAGGGCTGGAACAGAGCCATCGGCCTGCACGACCCAACAGCCC
ATGCCGAAATTATGGCCCTGAGACAGGGCGGCCTGGTCATGCAGAACTACAGACTGATTGACGCCACCCT
GTACGTGACATTCGAGCCTTGCGTGATGTGCGCCGGCGCCATGATCCACTCTAGGATCGGCCGCGTGGTG
TTTGGCGTGAGGAACTCAAAAAGAGGCGCCGCAGGCTCCCTGATGAACGTGCTGAACTACCCCGGCATGA
ATCACCGCGTCGAAATTACCGAGGGAATCCTGGCAGATGAATGTGCCGCCCTGCTGTGCGATTTCTATCG
GATGCCTAGACAGGTGTTCAATGCTCAGAAGAAGGCCCAGAGCTCCATCAACTCCGGAGGATCTAGCGGA
GGCTCCTCTGGCTCTGAGACACCTGGCACAAGCGAGAGCGCAACACCTGAAAGCAGCGGGGGCAGCAGCG
GGGGGTCAGACAAGAAGTACAGCATCGGCCTGGCCATCGGCACCAACTCTGTGGGCTGGGCCGTGATCAC
CGACGAGTACAAGGTGCCCAGCAAGAAATTCAAGGTGCTGGGCAACACCGACCGGCACAGCATCAAGAAG
AACCTGATCGGAGCCCTGCTGTTCGACAGCGGCGAAACAGCCGAGGCCACCCGGCTGAAGAGAACCGCCA
GAAGAAGATACACCAGACGGAAGAACCGGATCTGCTATCTGCAAGAGATCTTCAGCAACGAGATGGCCAA
GGTGGACGACAGCTTCTTCCACAGACTGGAAGAGTCCTTCCTGGTGGAAGAGGATAAGAAGCACGAGCGG
CACCCCATCTTCGGCAACATCGTGGACGAGGTGGCCTACCACGAGAAGTACCCCACCATCTACCACCTGA
GAAAGAAACTGGTGGACAGCACCGACAAGGCCGACCTGCGGCTGATCTATCTGGCCCTGGCCCACATGAT
CAAGTTCCGGGGCCACTTCCTGATCGAGGGCGACCTGAACCCCGACAACAGCGACGTGGACAAGCTGTTC
ATCCAGCTGGTGCAGACCTACAACCAGCTGTTCGAGGAAAACCCCATCAACGCCAGCGGCGTGGACGCCA
AGGCCATCCTGTCTGCCAGACTGAGCAAGAGCAGACGGCTGGAAAATCTGATCGCCCAGCTGCCCGGCGA
GAAGAAGAATGGCCTGTTCGGAAACCTGATTGCCCTGAGCCTGGGCCTGACCCCCAACTTCAAGAGCAAC
TTCGACCTGGCCGAGGATGCCAAACTGCAGCTGAGCAAGGACACCTACGACGACGACCTGGACAACCTGC
TGGCCCAGATCGGCGACCAGTACGCCGACCTGTTTCTGGCCGCCAAGAACCTGTCCGACGCCATCCTGCT
GAGCGACATCCTGAGAGTGAACACCGAGATCACCAAGGCCCCCCTGAGCGCCTCTATGATCAAGAGATAC
GACGAGCACCACCAGGACCTGACCCTGCTGAAAGCTCTCGTGCGGCAGCAGCTGCCTGAGAAGTACAAAG
AGATTTTCTTCGACCAGAGCAAGAACGGCTACGCCGGCTACATTGACGGCGGAGCCAGCCAGGAAGAGTT
CTACAAGTTCATCAAGCCCATCCTGGAAAAGATGGACGGCACCGAGGAACTGCTCGTGAAGCTGAACAGA
GAGGACCTGCTGCGGAAGCAGCGGACCTTCGACAACGGCAGCATCCCCCACCAGATCCACCTGGGAGAGC
TGCACGCCATTCTGCGGCGGCAGGAAGATTTTTACCCATTCCTGAAGGACAACCGGGAAAAGATCGAGAA
GATCCTGACCTTCCGCATCCCCTACTACGTGGGCCCTCTGGCCAGGGGAAACAGCAGATTCGCCTGGATG
ACCAGAAAGAGCGAGGAAACCATCACCCCCTGGAACTTCGAGGAAGTGGTGGACAAGGGCGCTTCCGCCC
AGAGCTTCATCGAGCGGATGACCAACTTCGATAAGAACCTGCCCAACGAGAAGGTGCTGCCCAAGCACAG
CCTGCTGTACGAGTACTTCACCGTGTATAACGAGCTGACCAAAGTGAAATACGTGACCGAGGGAATGAGA
AAGCCCGCCTTCCTGAGCGGCGAGCAGAAAAAGGCCATCGTGGACCTGCTGTTCAAGACCAACCGGAAAG
TGACCGTGAAGCAGCTGAAAGAGGACTACTTCAAGAAAATCGAGTGCTTCGACTCCGTGGAAATCTCCGG
CGTGGAAGATCGGTTCAACGCCTCCCTGGGCACATACCACGATCTGCTGAAAATTATCAAGGACAAGGAC
TTCCTGGACAATGAGGAAAACGAGGACATTCTGGAAGATATCGTGCTGACCCTGACACTGTTTGAGGACA
GAGAGATGATCGAGGAACGGCTGAAAACCTATGCCCACCTGTTCGACGACAAAGTGATGAAGCAGCTGAA
GCGGCGGAGATACACCGGCTGGGGCAGGCTGAGCCGGAAGCTGATCAACGGCATCCGGGACAAGCAGTCC
GGCAAGACAATCCTGGATTTCCTGAAGTCCGACGGCTTCGCCAACAGAAACTTCATGCAGCTGATCCACG
ACGACAGCCTGACCTTTAAAGAGGACATCCAGAAAGCCCAGGTGTCCGGCCAGGGCGATAGCCTGCACGA
GCACATTGCCAATCTGGCCGGCAGCCCCGCCATTAAGAAGGGCATCCTGCAGACAGTGAAGGTGGTGGAC
GAGCTCGTGAAAGTGATGGGCCGGCACAAGCCCGAGAACATCGTGATCGAAATGGCCAGAGAGAACCAGA
CCACCCAGAAGGGACAGAAGAACAGCCGCGAGAGAATGAAGCGGATCGAAGAGGGCATCAAAGAGCTGGG
CAGCCAGATCCTGAAAGAACACCCCGTGGAAAACACCCAGCTGCAGAACGAGAAGCTGTACCTGTACTAC
CTGCAGAATGGGCGGGATATGTACGTGGACCAGGAACTGGACATCAACCGGCTGTCCGACTACGATGTGG
ACCATATCGTGCCTCAGAGCTTTCTGAAGGACGACTCCATCGACAACAAGGTGCTGACCAGAAGCGACAA
GAACCGGGGCAAGAGCGACAACGTGCCCTCCGAAGAGGTCGTGAAGAAGATGAAGAACTACTGGCGGCAG
CTGCTGAACGCCAAGCTGATTACCCAGAGAAAGTTCGACAATCTGACCAAGGCCGAGAGAGGCGGCCTGA
GCGAACTGGATAAGGCCGGCTTCATCAAGAGACAGCTGGTGGAAACCCGGCAGATCACAAAGCACGTGGC
ACAGATCCTGGACTCCCGGATGAACACTAAGTACGACGAGAATGACAAGCTGATCCGGGAAGTGAAAGTG
ATCACCCTGAAGTCCAAGCTGGTGTCCGATTTCCGGAAGGATTTCCAGTTTTACAAAGTGCGCGAGATCA
ACAACTACCACCACGCCCACGACGCCTACCTGAACGCCGTCGTGGGAACCGCCCTGATCAAAAAGTACCC
TAAGCTGGAAAGCGAGTTCGTGTACGGCGACTACAAGGTGTACGACGTGCGGAAGATGATCGCCAAGAGC
GAGCAGGAAATCGGCAAGGCTACCGCCAAGTACTTCTTCTACAGCAACATCATGAACTTTTTCAAGACCG
AGATTACCCTGGCCAACGGCGAGATCCGGAAGCGGCCTCTGATCGAGACAAACGGCGAAACCGGGGAGAT
CGTGTGGGATAAGGGCCGGGATTTTGCCACCGTGCGGAAAGTGCTGAGCATGCCCCAAGTGAATATCGTG
AAAAAGACCGAGGTGCAGACAGGCGGCTTCAGCAAAGAGTCTATCCTGCCCAAGAGGAACAGCGATAAGC
TGATCGCCAGAAAGAAGGACTGGGACCCTAAGAAGTACGGCGGCTTCGACAGCCCCACCGTGGCCTATTC
TGTGCTGGTGGTGGCCAAAGTGGAAAAGGGCAAGTCCAAGAAACTGAAGAGTGTGAAAGAGCTGCTGGGG
ATCACCATCATGGAAAGAAGCAGCTTCGAGAAGAATCCCATCGACTTTCTGGAAGCCAAGGGCTACAAAG
AAGTGAAAAAGGACCTGATCATCAAGCTGCCTAAGTACTCCCTGTTCGAGCTGGAAAACGGCCGGAAGAG
AATGCTGGCCTCTGCCGGCGAACTGCAGAAGGGAAACGAACTGGCCCTGCCCTCCAAATATGTGAACTTC
CTGTACCTGGCCAGCCACTATGAGAAGCTGAAGGGCTCCCCCGAGGATAATGAGCAGAAACAGCTGTTTG
TGGAACAGCACAAGCACTACCTGGACGAGATCATCGAGCAGATCAGCGAGTTCTCCAAGAGAGTGATCCT
GGCCGACGCTAATCTGGACAAAGTGCTGTCCGCCTACAACAAGCACCGGGATAAGCCCATCAGAGAGCAG
GCCGAGAATATCATCCACCTGTTTACCCTGACCAATCTGGGAGCCCCTGCCGCCTTCAAGTACTTTGACA
CCACCATCGACCGGAAGAGGTACACCAGCACCAAAGAGGTGCTGGACGCCACCCTGATCCACCAGAGCAT
CACCGGCCTGTACGAGACACGGATCGACCTGTCTCAGCTGGGAGGTGACTCTGGCGGCTCAAAAAGAACC
GCCGACGGCAGCGAATTCGAGCCCAAGAAGAAGAGGAAAGTCTAAGTAGGTGAGCGGCCGCGGATCTGGT
TACCACTAAACCAGCCTCAAGAACACCCGAATGGAGTCTCTAAGCTACATAATACCAACTTACACTTTAC
AAAATGTTGTCCCCCAAAATGTAGCCATTCGTATCTGCTCCTAATAAAAAGAAAGTTTCTTCACATTCTA
AAAAAAAAAAA
