Features (pLannotate 1.2.2; 17 found; start..end, strand, type, name):
     65..190     -  3'UTR          Xenopus globin 3'-UTR: 3'-UTR of the major beta-globin gene of Xenopus laevis
    294..2788    -  CDS            Cas9(C) (fragment): C-terminal portion of Streptococcus pyogenes Cas9 (Zetsche et al., 2015)
   2789..4390    -  CDS            dCas9(N): N-terminal portion of catalytically inactive Streptococcus pyogenes dCas9 carrying the D10A mutation (Zetsche et al., 2015)
   4493..4984    -  CDS            tadA: TADA_ECOLI - Also known as yfhC. Experimental evidence at protein level: Swiss-Prot protein existence level 1. Catalyzes the deamination of adenosine to inosine at the wobble position 34 of tRNA(Arg2). Essential for cell viability. From Escherichia coli (strain K12).
   5055..5072    +  misc_feature   MCS (fragment): pBluescript multiple cloning site
   5080..5122    -  5'UTR          Xenopus globin 5'-UTR: translational enhancer from the 5'-UTR of the major beta-globin gene of Xenopus laevis
   5147..5165    -  promoter       T3 promoter: promoter for bacteriophage T3 RNA polymerase
   5210..5226    -  protein_bind   lac operator: The lac repressor binds to the lac operator to inhibit transcription in E. coli. This inhibition can be relieved by adding lactose or isopropyl-β-D-thiogalactopyranoside (IPTG). lac repressor encoded by lacI
   5234..5264    -  promoter       lac promoter: promoter for the E. coli lac operon
   5279..5300    -  protein_bind   CAP binding site: CAP binding activates transcription in the presence of cAMP. E. coli catabolite activator protein
   5313..5405    -  CDS            lacI (fragment): lac repressor; lacI; The lac repressor binds to the lac operator to inhibit transcription in E. coli. This inhibition can be relieved by adding lactose or isopropyl-β-D-thiogalactopyranoside (IPTG).
   5588..6176    -  rep_origin     ori: high-copy-number ColE1/pMB1/pBR322/pUC origin of replication
   6347..7207    -  CDS            AmpR: β-lactamase; bla; confers resistance to ampicillin, carbenicillin, and related antibiotics
   7208..7312    -  promoter       AmpR promoter: bla
   7339..7767    +  rep_origin     f1 ori (sequence partly withheld): f1 bacteriophage origin of replication; arrow indicates direction of (+) strand synthesis
   7799..7956    -  CDS            lacZα (fragment): LacZα fragment of β-galactosidase; lacZ fragment
   7959..7977    +  promoter       T7 promoter: promoter for bacteriophage T7 RNA polymerase
>Addgene plasmid #201676 | pRN3P_T3_ABE8e_IVT | addgene full sequence | sequence record 406944 | Addgene NGS Result
GACTTGGCCCTGCAGGGGGGGGGGGGGGKKKTTTTTTTTTTTTTTTTTTTTTTTTTTTTWKWWTGTGAAG
AAACTTTYTTTTTWTTAGGAGCAGATACGAATGGCTACATTTTGGGGGACAACATTTTGTAAAGTGTAAG
TTGGTATTATGTAGCTTAGAGACTCCATTCGGGTGTTCTTGAGGCTGGTTTAGTGGTAACCAGATCCGCG
GCCGCTCACCTACTTAGACTTTCCTCTTCTTCTTGGGCTCGAATTCGCTGCCGTCGGCGGTTCTTTTTGA
GCCGCCAGAGTCACCTCCCAGCTGAGACAGGTCGATCCGTGTCTCGTACAGGCCGGTGATGCTCTGGTGG
ATCAGGGTGGCGTCCAGCACCTCTTTGGTGCTGGTGTACCTCTTCCGGTCGATGGTGGTGTCAAAGTACT
TGAAGGCGGCAGGGGCTCCCAGATTGGTCAGGGTAAACAGGTGGATGATATTCTCGGCCTGCTCTCTGAT
GGGCTTATCCCGGTGCTTGTTGTAGGCGGACAGCACTTTGTCCAGATTAGCGTCGGCCAGGATCACTCTC
TTGGAGAACTCGCTGATCTGCTCGATGATCTCGTCCAGGTAGTGCTTGTGCTGTTCCACAAACAGCTGTT
TCTGCTCATTATCCTCGGGGGAGCCCTTCAGCTTCTCATAGTGGCTGGCCAGGTACAGGAAGTTCACATA
TTTGGAGGGCAGGGCCAGTTCGTTTCCCTTCTGCAGTTCGCCGGCAGAGGCCAGCATTCTCTTCCGGCCG
TTTTCCAGCTCGAACAGGGAGTACTTAGGCAGCTTGATGATCAGGTCCTTTTTCACTTCTTTGTAGCCCT
TGGCTTCCAGAAAGTCGATGGGATTCTTCTCGAAGCTGCTTCTTTCCATGATGGTGATCCCCAGCAGCTC
TTTCACACTCTTCAGTTTCTTGGACTTGCCCTTTTCCACTTTGGCCACCACCAGCACAGAATAGGCCACG
GTGGGGCTGTCGAAGCCGCCGTACTTCTTAGGGTCCCAGTCCTTCTTTCTGGCGATCAGCTTATCGCTGT
TCCTCTTGGGCAGGATAGACTCTTTGCTGAAGCCGCCTGTCTGCACCTCGGTCTTTTTCACGATATTCAC
TTGGGGCATGCTCAGCACTTTCCGCACGGTGGCAAAATCCCGGCCCTTATCCCACACGATCTCCCCGGTT
TCGCCGTTTGTCTCGATCAGAGGCCGCTTCCGGATCTCGCCGTTGGCCAGGGTAATCTCGGTCTTGAAAA
AGTTCATGATGTTGCTGTAGAAGAAGTACTTGGCGGTAGCCTTGCCGATTTCCTGCTCGCTCTTGGCGAT
CATCTTCCGCACGTCGTACACCTTGTAGTCGCCGTACACGAACTCGCTTTCCAGCTTAGGGTACTTTTTG
ATCAGGGCGGTTCCCACGACGGCGTTCAGGTAGGCGTCGTGGGCGTGGTGGTAGTTGTTGATCTCGCGCA
CTTTGTAAAACTGGAAATCCTTCCGGAAATCGGACACCAGCTTGGACTTCAGGGTGATCACTTTCACTTC
CCGGATCAGCTTGTCATTCTCGTCGTACTTAGTGTTCATCCGGGAGTCCAGGATCTGTGCCACGTGCTTT
GTGATCTGCCGGGTTTCCACCAGCTGTCTCTTGATGAAGCCGGCCTTATCCAGTTCGCTCAGGCCGCCTC
TCTCGGCCTTGGTCAGATTGTCGAACTTTCTCTGGGTAATCAGCTTGGCGTTCAGCAGCTGCCGCCAGTA
GTTCTTCATCTTCTTCACGACCTCTTCGGAGGGCACGTTGTCGCTCTTGCCCCGGTTCTTGTCGCTTCTG
GTCAGCACCTTGTTGTCGATGGAGTCGTCCTTCAGAAAGCTCTGAGGCACGATATGGTCCACATCGTAGT
CGGACAGCCGGTTGATGTCCAGTTCCTGGTCCACGTACATATCCCGCCCATTCTGCAGGTAGTACAGGTA
CAGCTTCTCGTTCTGCAGCTGGGTGTTTTCCACGGGGTGTTCTTTCAGGATCTGGCTGCCCAGCTCTTTG
ATGCCCTCTTCGATCCGCTTCATTCTCTCGCGGCTGTTCTTCTGTCCCTTCTGGGTGGTCTGGTTCTCTC
TGGCCATTTCGATCACGATGTTCTCGGGCTTGTGCCGGCCCATCACTTTCACGAGCTCGTCCACCACCTT
CACTGTCTGCAGGATGCCCTTCTTAATGGCGGGGCTGCCGGCCAGATTGGCAATGTGCTCGTGCAGGCTA
TCGCCCTGGCCGGACACCTGGGCTTTCTGGATGTCCTCTTTAAAGGTCAGGCTGTCGTCGTGGATCAGCT
GCATGAAGTTTCTGTTGGCGAAGCCGTCGGACTTCAGGAAATCCAGGATTGTCTTGCCGGACTGCTTGTC
CCGGATGCCGTTGATCAGCTTCCGGCTCAGCCTGCCCCAGCCGGTGTATCTCCGCCGCTTCAGCTGCTTC
ATCACTTTGTCGTCGAACAGGTGGGCATAGGTTTTCAGCCGTTCCTCGATCATCTCTCTGTCCTCAAACA
GTGTCAGGGTCAGCACGATATCTTCCAGAATGTCCTCGTTTTCCTCATTGTCCAGGAAGTCCTTGTCCTT
GATAATTTTCAGCAGATCGTGGTATGTGCCCAGGGAGGCGTTGAACCGATCTTCCACGCCGGAGATTTCC
ACGGAGTCGAAGCACTCGATTTTCTTGAAGTAGTCCTCTTTCAGCTGCTTCACGGTCACTTTCCGGTTGG
TCTTGAACAGCAGGTCCACGATGGCCTTTTTCTGCTCGCCGCTCAGGAAGGCGGGCTTTCTCATTCCCTC
GGTCACGTATTTCACTTTGGTCAGCTCGTTATACACGGTGAAGTACTCGTACAGCAGGCTGTGCTTGGGC
AGCACCTTCTCGTTGGGCAGGTTCTTATCGAAGTTGGTCATCCGCTCGATGAAGCTCTGGGCGGAAGCGC
CCTTGTCCACCACTTCCTCGAAGTTCCAGGGGGTGATGGTTTCCTCGCTCTTTCTGGTCATCCAGGCGAA
TCTGCTGTTTCCCCTGGCCAGAGGGCCCACGTAGTAGGGGATGCGGAAGGTCAGGATCTTCTCGATCTTT
TCCCGGTTGTCCTTCAGGAATGGGTAAAAATCTTCCTGCCGCCGCAGAATGGCGTGCAGCTCTCCCAGGT
GGATCTGGTGGGGGATGCTGCCGTTGTCGAAGGTCCGCTGCTTCCGCAGCAGGTCCTCTCTGTTCAGCTT
CACGAGCAGTTCCTCGGTGCCGTCCATCTTTTCCAGGATGGGCTTGATGAACTTGTAGAACTCTTCCTGG
CTGGCTCCGCCGTCAATGTAGCCGGCGTAGCCGTTCTTGCTCTGGTCGAAGAAAATCTCTTTGTACTTCT
CAGGCAGCTGCTGCCGCACGAGAGCTTTCAGCAGGGTCAGGTCCTGGTGGTGCTCGTCGTATCTCTTGAT
CATAGAGGCGCTCAGGGGGGCCTTGGTGATCTCGGTGTTCACTCTCAGGATGTCGCTCAGCAGGATGGCG
TCGGACAGGTTCTTGGCGGCCAGAAACAGGTCGGCGTACTGGTCGCCGATCTGGGCCAGCAGGTTGTCCA
GGTCGTCGTCGTAGGTGTCCTTGCTCAGCTGCAGTTTGGCATCCTCGGCCAGGTCGAAGTTGCTCTTGAA
GTTGGGGGTCAGGCCCAGGCTCAGGGCAATCAGGTTTCCGAACAGGCCATTCTTCTTCTCGCCGGGCAGC
TGGGCGATCAGATTTTCCAGCCGTCTGCTCTTGCTCAGTCTGGCAGACAGGATGGCCTTGGCGTCCACGC
CGCTGGCGTTGATGGGGTTTTCCTCGAACAGCTGGTTGTAGGTCTGCACCAGCTGGATGAACAGCTTGTC
CACGTCGCTGTTGTCGGGGTTCAGGTCGCCCTCGATCAGGAAGTGGCCCCGGAACTTGATCATGTGGGCC
AGGGCCAGATAGATCAGCCGCAGGTCGGCCTTGTCGGTGCTGTCCACCAGTTTCTTTCTCAGGTGGTAGA
TGGTGGGGTACTTCTCGTGGTAGGCCACCTCGTCCACGATGTTGCCGAAGATGGGGTGCCGCTCGTGCTT
CTTATCCTCTTCCACCAGGAAGGACTCTTCCAGTCTGTGGAAGAAGCTGTCGTCCACCTTGGCCATCTCG
TTGCTGAAGATCTCTTGCAGATAGCAGATCCGGTTCTTCCGTCTGGTGTATCTTCTTCTGGCGGTTCTCT
TCAGCCGGGTGGCCTCGGCTGTTTCGCCGCTGTCGAACAGCAGGGCTCCGATCAGGTTCTTCTTGATGCT
GTGCCGGTCGGTGTTGCCCAGCACCTTGAATTTCTTGCTGGGCACCTTGTACTCGTCGGTGATCACGGCC
CAGCCCACAGAGTTGGTGCCGATGGCCAGGCCGATGCTGTACTTCTTGTCTGACCCCCCGCTGCTGCCCC
CGCTGCTTTCAGGTGTTGCGCTCTCGCTTGTGCCAGGTGTCTCAGAGCCAGAGGAGCCTCCGCTAGATCC
TCCGGAGTTGATGGAGCTCTGGGCCTTCTTCTGAGCATTGAACACCTGTCTAGGCATCCGATAGAAATCG
CACAGCAGGGCGGCACATTCATCTGCCAGGATTCCCTCGGTAATTTCGACGCGGTGATTCATGCCGGGGT
AGTTCAGCACGTTCATCAGGGAGCCTGCGGCGCCTCTTTTTGAGTTCCTCACGCCAAACACCACGCGGCC
GATCCTAGAGTGGATCATGGCGCCGGCGCACATCACGCAAGGCTCGAATGTCACGTACAGGGTGGCGTCA
ATCAGTCTGTAGTTCTGCATGACCAGGCCGCCCTGTCTCAGGGCCATAATTTCGGCATGGGCTGTTGGGT
CGTGCAGGCCGATGGCTCTGTTCCAGCCCTCGCCGATCACTCTATTGTTCAGCACCAGCACGGCTCCCAC
AGGCACCTCCCTCTCATCCCGTGCCCTCTTGGCCAGGGTCAGGGCATGTCTCATCCAGTACTCGTGGGAA
AACTCCACCTCAGAGACTTTCCGCTTCTTCTTTGGTGACTCGAACTCGCTTCCGTCGGCTGTCCGTTTCA
TGGTGGCTGTGGATCCCGGGCTGCAGGAATTCAGATCTGCCAAAGTTGAGCGTTTATTCTGAGCTTCTGC
AAAAAGAACAAGCAAGCTTAGCTCCAGCTTTTGTTCCCTTTAGTGAGGGTTAATTTCGAGCTTGGCGTAA
TCATGGTCATAGCTGTTTCCTGTGTGAAATTGTTATCCGCTCACAATTCCACACAACATACGAGCCGGAA
GCATAAAGTGTAAAGCCTGGGGTGCCTAATGAGTGAGCTAACTCACATTAATTGCGTTGCGCTCACTGCC
CGCTTTCCAGTCGGGAAACCTGTCGTGCCAGCTGCATTAATGAATCGGCCAACGCGCGGGGAGAGGCGGT
TTGCGTATTGGGCGCTCTTCCGCTTCCTCGCTCACTGACTCGCTGCGCTCGGTCGTTCGGCTGCGGCGAG
CGGTATCAGCTCACTCAAAGGCGGTAATACGGTTATCCACAGAATCAGGGGATAACGCAGGAAAGAACAT
GTGAGCAAAAGGCCAGCAAAAGGCCAGGAACCGTAAAAAGGCCGCGTTGCTGGCGTTTTTCCATAGGCTC
CGCCCCCCTGACGAGCATCACAAAAATCGACGCTCAAGTCAGAGGTGGCGAAACCCGACAGGACTATAAA
GATACCAGGCGTTTCCCCCTGGAAGCTCCCTCGTGCGCTCTCCTGTTCCGACCCTGCCGCTTACCGGATA
CCTGTCCGCCTTTCTCCCTTCGGGAAGCGTGGCGCTTTCTCATAGCTCACGCTGTAGGTATCTCAGTTCG
GTGTAGGTCGTTCGCTCCAAGCTGGGCTGTGTGCACGAACCCCCCGTTCAGCCCGACCGCTGCGCCTTAT
CCGGTAACTATCGTCTTGAGTCCAACCCGGTAAGACACGACTTATCGCCACTGGCAGCAGCCACTGGTAA
CAGGATTAGCAGAGCGAGGTATGTAGGCGGTGCTACAGAGTTCTTGAAGTGGTGGCCTAACTACGGCTAC
ACTAGAAGAACAGTATTTGGTATCTGCGCTCTGCTGAAGCCAGTTACCTTCGGAAAAAGAGTTGGTAGCT
CTTGATCCGGCAAACAAACCACCGCTGGTAGCGGTGGTTTTTTTGTTTGCAAGCAGCAGATTACGCGCAG
AAAAAAAGGATCTCAAGAAGATCCTTTGATCTTTTCTACGGGGTCTGACGCTCAGTGGAACGAAAACTCA
CGTTAAGGGATTTTGGTCATGAGATTATCAAAAAGGATCTTCACCTAGATCCTTTTAAATTAAAAATGAA
GTTTTAAATCAATCTAAAGTATATATGAGTAAACTTGGTCTGACAGTTACCAATGCTTAATCAGTGAGGC
ACCTATCTCAGCGATCTGTCTATTTCGTTCATCCATAGTTGCCTGACTCCCCGTCGTGTAGATAACTACG
ATACGGGAGGGCTTACCATCTGGCCCCAGTGCTGCAATGATACCGCGAGACCCACGCTCACCGGCTCCAG
ATTTATCAGCAATAAACCAGCCAGCCGGAAGGGCCGAGCGCAGAAGTGGTCCTGCAACTTTATCCGCCTC
CATCCAGTCTATTAATTGTTGCCGGGAAGCTAGAGTAAGTAGTTCGCCAGTTAATAGTTTGCGCAACGTT
GTTGCCATTGCTACAGGCATCGTGGTGTCACGCTCGTCGTTTGGTATGGCTTCATTCAGCTCCGGTTCCC
AACGATCAAGGCGAGTTACATGATCCCCCATGTTGTGCAAAAAAGCGGTTAGCTCCTTCGGTCCTCCGAT
CGTTGTCAGAAGTAAGTTGGCCGCAGTGTTATCACTCATGGTTATGGCAGCACTGCATAATTCTCTTACT
GTCATGCCATCCGTAAGATGCTTTTCTGTGACTGGTGAGTACTCAACCAAGTCATTCTGAGAATAGTGTA
TGCGGCGACCGAGTTGCTCTTGCCCGGCGTCAATACGGGATAATACCGCGCCACATAGCAGAACTTTAAA
AGTGCTCATCATTGGAAAACGTTCTTCGGGGCGAAAACTCTCAAGGATCTTACCGCTGTTGAGATCCAGT
TCGATGTAACCCACTCGTGCACCCAACTGATCTTCAGCATCTTTTACTTTCACCAGCGTTTCTGGGTGAG
CAAAAACAGGAAGGCAAAATGCCGCAAAAAAGGGAATAAGGGCGACACGGAAATGTTGAATACTCATACT
CTTCCTTTTTCAATATTATTGAAGCATTTATCAGGGTTATTGTCTCATGAGCGGATACATATTTGAATGT
ATTTAGAAAAATAAACAAATAGGGGTTCCGCGCACATTTCCCCGAAAAGTGCCACCTG
[124 nt withheld, positions 7339-7462]
C
[91 nt withheld, positions 7464-7554]
A
[49 nt withheld, positions 7556-7604]
CCTTTGACGTTGGAGTCCACGTTCTTT
[37 nt withheld, positions 7632-7668]
ACCCTATCTCGGTCTATTCTTTTGATTTATAAGGGATTTTGCCGATTTCGGCCTATTGGTTAAAAAATGA
GCTGATTTAACAAAAATTTAACGCGAATTTTAACAAAATATTAACGCTTACAATTTGCCATTCGCCATTC
AGGCTGCGCAACTGTTGGGAAGGGCGATCGGTGCGGGCCTCTTCGCTATTACGCCAGCTGGCGAAAGGGG
GATGTGCTGCAAGGCGATTAAGTTGGGTAACGCCAGGGTTTTCCCAGTCACGACGTTGTAAAACGACGGC
CAGTGAATTGTAATACGACTCACTATAGGGCGAATTGGGTACCGGCC
